Addgene plasmid #40016: EKAR2G_design2_mTFP_227_Venus_173
Depositing lab: Olivier Pertz. Depositing organization: University of Basel. Publication: A Versatile Toolkit to Produce Sensitive FRET Biosensors to Visualize Signaling in Time and Space. Fritz RD, Letzelter M, Reimann A, Martin K, Fusco L, Ritsma L, Ponsioen B, Fluri E, Schulte-Merker S, van Rheenen J, Pertz O. Sci Signal. 2013 Jul 23;6(285):rs12. doi: 10.1126/scisignal.2004135. PubMed 23882122.
Backbone
  Vector backbone: pTriEx4
  Backbone manufacturer: Novagen
  Backbone size w/o insert (bp): 4900
  Total vector size (bp): 6900
  Vector type: Mammalian Expression, Bacterial Expression, Insect Expression
Growth in bacteria
  Bacterial resistance: Ampicillin, 100 μg/mL
  Growth temperature: 37°C
  Growth strain: Top10
  Copy number: High Copy
Gene/Insert
  Gene/Insert name: Erk activity reporter
  Species: Synthetic
  Insert size (bp): 1994
  Promoter: CMV
  Tag / fusion protein: His-Myc (N terminal on insert)
  Cloning method: Restriction Enzyme; 5′ cloning site PacI (not destroyed); 3′ cloning site XhoI (not destroyed)
  Sequencing primers: 5′ ctggttattgtgctgtctc; 3′ tcagtggtatttgtga
Resource information
  A portion of this plasmid was derived from a plasmid made by: Karel Svoboda, Janelia Farm Research Campus, Howard Hughes Medical Institute, Ashburn
Terms and licenses: Academic/Nonprofit Terms; Industry Terms: Not Available to Industry
Depositor comments: A genetically encoded fluorescent sensor of ERK activity. 2008. PNAS 205(49)
How to cite: EKAR2G_design2_mTFP_227_Venus_173 was a gift from Olivier Pertz (Addgene plasmid # 40016 ; http://n2t.net/addgene:40016 ; RRID:Addgene_40016)
