[The description below was written by a language model from this plasmid's Addgene catalogue record.]
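Description:
EKAR2G_design2_mTFP_227_Venus_173 is a genetically encoded FRET biosensor for ERK kinase activity, carried in the pTriEx4 backbone (Novagen). pTriEx4 is a multi-host expression vector, and the record accordingly lists mammalian, bacterial and insect expression as vector types. The plasmid is about 6.9 kb in total, made up of a backbone of roughly 4.9 kb and a synthetic insert of about 2 kb. It is maintained in E. coli as a high-copy plasmid under ampicillin selection. No feature table is provided, so the origin of replication and other backbone elements are not itemised in the record.

The insert, described as an Erk activity reporter, was cloned between PacI and XhoI sites, both of which are retained. It is expressed from a promoter recorded as CMV and carries an N-terminal His-Myc tag, which allows affinity purification and immunodetection. The construct name indicates a donor/acceptor pair of mTFP and Venus. The numbers 227 and 173 most likely denote particular variants of these fluorophores, such as circular permutation positions, and "design2" one of several sensor architectures, but the record does not define these terms. It also does not describe the sensing module itself. It notes only that part of the plasmid derives from an earlier genetically encoded fluorescent ERK activity sensor. In sensors of this class, phosphorylation by ERK changes the conformation of the protein and therefore the FRET efficiency between the two fluorophores. The plasmid belongs to a toolkit for building and optimising sensitive FRET biosensors, and it is suited to imaging ERK signalling in time and space in living cells.
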