>Addgene plasmid #40016 | EKAR2G_design2_mTFP_227_Venus_173 | depositor partial sequence | sequence record 50950 | Biosensor
CCATGGCACACCATCACCACCATCACGGGAGCGGGGAGCAGAAACTAATATCAGAGGAGGATCTTGGCTC
AGGAACCGGTAGATCTGGGCACATGGCGGACGAGGAGAAGCTGCCGCCCGGCTGGGAGAAGCGCATGAGC
CGCAGCTCAGGCCGAGTGTACTACTTCAACCACATCACTAACGCCAGCCAGTGGGAGCGGCCCAGCGGCA
ACAGCAGCAGTGGTGGCAAAAACGGGCAGGGGGAGCCTGCCAGGAAGCTGCGCATTCTGCAGTCGACTAG
GGAGCAAGGGCTTGTGGGATCCTCCACCGACGGCATGGACGAGCTGTACAAGGGTGCTAGCGGAGGAATG
GTGAGCAAGGGCGAGGAGACCACAATGGGCGTAATCAAGCCCGACATGAAGATCAAGCTGAAGATGGAGG
GCAACGTGAATGGCCACGCCTTCGTGATCGAGGGCGAGGGCGAGGGCAAGCCCTACGACGGCACCAACAC
CATCAACCTGGAGGTGAAGGAGGGAGCCCCCCTGCCCTTCTCCTACGACATTCTGACCACCGCGTTCGCC
TACGGCAACAGGGCCTTCACCAAGTACCCCGACGACATCCCCAACTACTTCAAGCAGTCCTTCCCCGAGG
GCTACTCTTGGGAGCGCACCATGACCTTCGAGGACAAGGGCATCGTGAAGGTGAAGTCCGACATCTCCAT
GGAGGAGGACTCCTTCATCTACGAGATACACCTCAAGGGCGAGAACTTCCCCCCCAACGGCCCCGTGATG
CAGAAGAAGACCACCGGCTGGGACGCCTCCACCGAGAGGATGTACGTGCGCGACGGCGTGCTGAAGGGCG
ACGTCAAGCACAAGCTGCTGCTGGAGGGCGGCGGCCACCACCGCGTTGACTTCAAGACCATCTACAGGGC
CAAGAAGGCGGTGAAGCTGCCCGACTATCACTTTGTGGACCACCGCATCGAGATCCTGAACCACGACAAG
GACTACAACAAGGTGACCGTTTACGAGAGCGCCGTGGCCCGCAACTCCGGAACTTCTGGTTCTGGTAAAC
CTGGTTCTGGTGAAGGTTCTACTAAAGCGGCCGCGATGGACGGCGGCGTGCAGCTCGCCGACCACTACCA
GCAGAACACCCCCATCGGCGACGGCCCCGTGCTGCTGCCCGACAACCACTACCTGAGCTACCAGTCCGCC
CTGAGCAAAGACCCCAACGAGAAGCGCGATCACATGGTCCTGCTGGAGTTCGTGACCGCCGCCGGGATCA
CTCTCGGCATGGACGAGCTGTACAAGGGTGGCAGCGGTGGCATGGTGAGCAAGGGCGAGGAGCTGTTCAC
CGGGGTGGTGCCCATCCTGGTCGAGCTGGACGGCGACGTAAACGGCCACAAGTTCAGCGTGTCCGGCGAG
GGCGAGGGCGATGCCACCTACGGCAAGCTGACCCTGAAGCTGATCTGCACCACCGGCAAGCTGCCCGTGC
CCTGGCCCACCCTCGTGACCACCCTGGGCTACGGCCTGATGTGCTTCGCCCGCTACCCCGACCACATGAA
GCAGCACGACTTCTTCAAGTCCGCCATGCCCGAAGGCTACGTCCAGGAGCGCACCATCTTCTTCAAGGAC
GACGGCAACTACAAGACCCGCGCCGAGGTGAAGTTCGAGGGCGACACCCTGGTGAACCGCATCGAGCTGA
AGGGCATCGACTTCAAGGAGGACGGCAACATCCTGGGGCACAAGCTGGAGTACAACTACAACAGCCACAA
CGTCTATATCACCGCCGACAAGCAGAAGAACGGCATCAAGGCCAACTTCAAGATCCGCCACAACATCGAG
GGTACCGCTGACCAACTGACTGAAGAGTGGTCGACGGTACAGCGGACCGCGCCTGACGTACCACGTACAC
CAGTAGGAAAGGCAAAGCTTTCATTCCAATTCCCGCGGGCGCGGGATATCCTTCAAAAAAAACTTGAAGA
ACTTGAACTTGACGAATGAGATATCTGACTCGAG
