>Addgene plasmid #40016 | EKAR2G_design2_mTFP_227_Venus_173 | addgene partial sequence | sequence record 54708 | pTriExUP 5'-GGTTATTGTGCTGTCTCATCA-3'
ATACGACTCACTATAGGGGAATTGTGAGCGGATAACAATTCCCCGGAGTTAATCCGGGACCTTTAATTCA
ACCCAACACAATATATTATAGTTAAATAAGAATTATTATCAAATCATTTGTATATTAATTAAAATACTAT
ACTGTAAATTACATTTTATTTACAATCAAAGGAGATATACCATGGCACACCATCACCACCATCACGGGAG
CGGGGAGCAGAAACTAATATCAGAGGAGGATCTTGGCTCAGGAACCGGTAGATCTGGGCACATGGCGGAC
GAGGAGAAGCTGCCGCCCGGCTGGGAGAAGCGCATGAGCCGCAGCTCAGGCCGAGTGTACTACTTCAACC
ACATCACTAACGCCAGCCAGTGGGAGCGGCCCAGCGGCAACAGCAGCAGTGGTGGCAAAAACGGGCAGGG
GGAGCCTGCCAGGAAGCTGCGCATTCTGCAGTCGACTAGGGAGCAAGGGCTTGTGGGATCCTCCACCGAC
GGCATGGACGAGCTGTACAAGGGTGCTAGCGGAGGAATGGTGAGCAAGGGCGAGGAGACCACAATGGGCG
TAATCAAGCCCGACATGAAGATCAAGCTGAAGATGGAGGGCAACGTGAATGGCCACGCCTTCGTGATCGA
GGGCGAGGGCGAGGGCAAGCCCTACGACGGCACCAACACCATCAACCTGGAGGTGAAGGAGGGAGCCCCC
CTGCCCTTCTCCTACGACATTCTGACCACCGCGTTCGCCTACGGCAACAGGGCCTTCACCAAGTACCCCG
ACGACATCCCCAACTACTTCAAGCAGTCCTTCCCCGAGGG
