>Addgene plasmid #40016 | EKAR2G_design2_mTFP_227_Venus_173 | addgene partial sequence | sequence record 54817 | pTriExDOWN 5'-TCGATCTCAGTGGTATTTGTG-3'
CCTTCTGATAGGCAGCCTGCACCTGAGGTTAATCACTTAGTGATGGTGATGGTGATGGTGGTGCTCGAGT
CAGATATCTCATTCGTCAAGTTCAAGTTCTTCAAGTTTTTTTTGAAGGATATCCCGCGCCCGCGGGAATT
GGAATGAAAGCTTTGCCTTTCCTACTGGTGTACGTGGTACGTCAGGCGCGGTCCGCTGTACCGTCGACCA
CTCTTCAGTCAGTTGGTCAGCGGTACCCTCGATGTTGTGGCGGATCTTGAAGTTGGCCTTGATGCCGTTC
TTCTGCTTGTCGGCGGTGATATAGACGTTGTGGCTGTTGTAGTTGTACTCCAGCTTGTGCCCCAGGATGT
TGCCGTCCTCCTTGAAGTCGATGCCCTTCAGCTCGATGCGGTTCACCAGGGTGTCGCCCTCGAACTTCAC
CTCGGCGCGGGTCTTGTAGTTGCCGTCGTCCTTGAAGAAGATGGTGCGCTCCTGGACGTAGCCTTCGGGC
ATGGCGGACTTGAAGAAGTCGTGCTGCTTCATGTGGTCGGGGTAGCGGGCGAAGCACATCAGGCCGTAGC
CCAGGGTGGTCACGAGGGTGGGCCAGGGCACGGGCAGCTTGCCGGTGGTGCAGATCAGCTTCAGGGTCAG
CTTGCCGTAGGTGGCATCGCCCTCGCCCTCGCCGGACACGCTGAACTTGTGGCCGTTTACGTCGCCGTCC
AGCTCGACCAGGATGGGCACCACCCCGGTGAACAGCTCCTCGCCCTTGCTCACCATGCCACCGCTGCCAC
CCTTGTACAGCTCGTCCATGCCGAGAGTGATCCCGGCGGCGGTCACGAACTCCAGCAGGACCATGTGATC
GCGCTTCTCGTTGGGGTCTTTGCTCAGG
