>Addgene plasmid #40016 | EKAR2G_design2_mTFP_227_Venus_173 | addgene partial sequence | sequence record 55447 | EGFP-N 5'-CGTCGCCGTCCAGCTCGACCAG-3'
CGCCCTTGCTCACCATGCCACCGCTGCCACCCTTGTACAGCTCGTCCATGCCGAGAGTGATCCCGGCGGC
GGTCACGAACTCCAGCAGGACCATGTGATCGCGCTTCTCGTTGGGGTCTTTGCTCAGGGCGGACTGGTAG
CTCAGGTAGTGGTTGTCGGGCAGCAGCACGGGGCCGTCGCCGATGGGGGTGTTCTGCTGGTAGTGGTCGG
CGAGCTGCACGCCGCCGTCCATCGCGGCCGCTTTAGTAGAACCTTCACCAGAACCAGGTTTACCAGAACC
AGAAGTTCCGGAGTTGCGGGCCACGGCGCTCTCGTAAACGGTCACCTTGTTGTAGTCCTTGTCGTGGTTC
AGGATCTCGATGCGGTGGTCCACAAAGTGATAGTCGGGCAGCTTCACCGCCTTCTTGGCCCTGTAGATGG
TCTTGAAGTCAACGCGGTGGTGGCCGCCGCCCTCCAGCAGCAGCTTGTGCTTGACGTCGCCCTTCAGCAC
GCCGTCGCGCACGTACATCCTCTCGGTGGAGGCGTCCCAGCCGGTGGTCTTCTTCTGCATCACGGGGCCG
TTGGGGGGGAAGTTCTCGCCCTTGAGGTGTATCTCGTAGATGAAGGAGTCCTCCTCCATGGAGATGTCGG
ACTTCACCTTCACGATGCCCTTGTCCTCGAAGGTCATGGTGCGCTCCCAAGAGTAGCCCTCGGGGAAGGA
CTGCTTGAAGTAGTTGGGGATGTCGTCGGGGTACTTGGTGAAGGCCCTGTTGCCGTAGGCGAACGCGGTG
GTCAGAATGTCGTAGGAGAAGGGCAGGGGGGCTCCCTCCTTCACCTCCAGGTTGATGGTGTTGGTGCCGT
CGTAGGGCTTGCCCTCGCCCTCGCCCTCGATCACGAAGGCGTGGCCATTCACGTTGCCCTCCATCTTCAG
CTTGATCTTCATGTCGGGCTTGATTACGCCCAT
